>Addgene plasmid #216617 | CTNNB1 in pENTR | addgene full sequence | sequence record 427248 | Addgene NGS Result
GCCTGGCAGTTCCCTACTCTCGCGTTAACGCTAGCATGGATGTTTTCCCAGTCACGACGTTGTAAAACGA
CGGCCAGTCTTAAGCTCGGGCCCCAAATAATGATTTTATTTTGACTGATAGTGACCTGTTCGTTGCAACA
AATTGATGAGCAATGCTTTTTTATAATGCCAACTTTGTACAAAAAAGCAGGCTCCGGCACCATGGCTACT
CAAGCTGATTTGATGGAGTTGGACATGGCCATGGAACCAGACAGAAAAGCGGCTGTTAGTCACTGGCAGC
AACAGTCTTACCTGGACTCTGGAATCCATTCTGGTGCCACTACCACAGCTCCTTCTCTGAGTGGTAAAGG
CAATCCTGAGGAAGAGGATGTGGATACCTCCCAAGTCCTGTATGAGTGGGAACAGGGATTTTCTCAGTCC
TTCACTCAAGAACAAGTAGCTGATATTGATGGACAGTATGCAATGACTCGAGCTCAGAGGGTACGAGCTG
CTATGTTCCCTGAGACATTAGATGAGGGCATGCAGATCCCATCTACACAGTTTGATGCTGCTCATCCCAC
TAATGTCCAGCGTTTGGCTGAACCATCACAGATGCTGAAA
[1614 nt withheld, positions 601-2214]
AAACGGCTTTCAGTTGAGCTGACCAGCTCTCTCTTCAGAACAGAGCCAATGGCTTGGAATGAGACTGCTG
ATCTTGGACTTGATATTGGTGCCCAGGGAGAACCCCTTGGATATCGCCAGGATGATCCTAGCTATCGTTC
TTTTCACTCTGGTGGATATGGCCAGGATGCCTTGGGTATGGACCCCATGATGGAACATGAGATGGGTGGC
CACCACCCTGGTGCTGACTATCCAGTTGATGGGCTGCCAGATCTGGGGCATGCCCAGGACCTCATGGATG
GGCTGCCTCCAGGTGACAGCAATCAGCTGGCCTGGTTTGATACTGACCTGTAATAGACCCAGCTTTCTTG
TACAAAGTTGGCATTATAAAAAATAATTGCTCATCAATTTGTTGCAACGAACAGGTCACTATCAGTCAAA
ATAAAATCATTATTTGCCATCCAGCTGATATCCCCTATAGTGAGTCGTATTACATGGTCATAGCTGTTTC
CTGGCAGCTCTGGCCCGTGTCTCAAAATCTCTGATGTTACATTGCACAAGATAAAAATATATCATCATGC
CTCCTCTAGACCAGCCAGGACAGAAATGCCTCGACTTCGCTGCTACCCAAGGTTGCCGGGTGACGCACAC
CGTGGAAACGGATGAAGGCACGAACCCAGTGGACATAAGCCTGTTCGGTTCGTAAGCTGTAATGCAAGTA
GCGTATGCGCTCACGCAACTGGTCCAGAACCTTGACCGAACGCAGCGGTGGTAACGGCGCAGTGGCGGTT
TTCATGGCTTGTTATGACTGTTTTTTTGGGGTACAGTCTATGCCTCGGGCATCCAAGCAGCAAGCGCGTT
ACGCCGTGGGTCGATGTTTGATGTTATGGAGCAGCAACGATGTTACGCAGCAGGGCAGTCGCCCTAAAAC
AAAGTTAAACATTATGAGGGAAGCGGTGATCGCCGAAGTATCGACTCAACTATCAGAGGTAGTTGGCGTC
ATCGAGCGCCATCTCGAACCGACGTTGCTGGCCGTACATTTGTACGGCTCCGCAGTGGATGGCGGCCTGA
AGCCACACAGTGATATTGATTTGCTGGTTACGGTGACCGTAAGGCTTGATGAAACAACGCGGCGAGCTTT
GATCAACGACCTTTTGGAAACTTCGGCTTCCCCTGGAGAGAGCGAGATTCTCCGCGCTGTAGAAGTCACC
ATTGTTGTGCACGACGACATCATTCCGTGGCGTTATCCAGCTAAGCGCGAACTGCAATTTGGAGAATGGC
AGCGCAATGACATTCTTGCAGGTATCTTCGAGCCAGCCACGATCGACATTGATCTGGCTATCTTGCTGAC
AAAAGCAAGAGAACATAGCGTTGCCTTGGTAGGTCCAGCGGCGGAGGAACTCTTTGATCCGGTTCCTGAA
CAGGATCTATTTGAGGCGCTAAATGAAACCTTAACGCTATGGAACTCGCCGCCCGACTGGGCTGGCGATG
AGCGAAATGTAGTGCTTACGTTGTCCCGCATTTGGTACAGCGCAGTAACCGGCAAAATCGCGCCGAAGGA
TGTCGCTGCCGACTGGGCAATGGAGCGCCTGCCGGCCCAGTATCAGCCCGTCATACTTGAAGCTAGACAG
GCTTATCTTGGACAAGAAGAAGATCGCTTGGCCTCGCGCGCAGATCAGTTGGAAGAATTTGTCCACTACG
TGAAAGGCGAGATCACCAAGGTAGTCGGCAAATAACCCTCGAGCCACCCATGACCAAAATCCCTTAACGT
GAGTTACGCGTCGTTCCACTGAGCGTCAGACCCCGTAGAAAAGATCAAAGGATCTTCTTGAGATCCTTTT
TTTCTGCGCGTAATCTGCTGCTTGCAAACAAAAAAACCACCGCTACCAGCGGTGGTTTGTTTGCCGGATC
AAGAGCTACCAACTCTTTTTCCGAAGGTAACTGGCTTCAGCAGAGCGCAGATACCAAATACTGTTCTTCT
AGTGTAGCCGTAGTTAGGCCACCACTTCAAGAACTCTGTAGCACCGCCTACATACCTCGCTCTGCTAATC
CTGTTACCAGTGGCTGCTGCCAGTGGCGATAAGTCGTGTCTTACCGGGTTGGACTCAAGACGATAGTTAC
CGGATAAGGCGCAGCGGTCGGGCTGAACGGGGGGTTCGTGCACACAGCCCAGCTTGGAGCGAACGACCTA
CACCGAACTGAGATACCTACAGCGTGAGCTATGAGAAAGCGCCACGCTTCCCGAAGGGAGAAAGGCGGAC
AGGTATCCGGTAAGCGGCAGGGTCGGAACAGGAGAGCGCACGAGGGAGCTTCCAGGGGGAAACGCCTGGT
ATCTTTATAGTCCTGTCGGGTTTCGCCACCTCTGACTTGAGCGTCGATTTTTGTGATGCTCGTCAGGGGG
GCGGAGCCTATGGAAAAACGCCAGCAACGCGGCCTTTTTACGGTTCCTGGCCTTTTGCTGGCCTTTTGCT
CACATGTTCTTTCCTGCGTTATCCCCTGATTCTGTGGATAACCGTATTACCGCCTTTGAGTGAGCTGATA
CCGCTCGCCGCAGCCGAACGACCGAGCGCAGCGAGTCAGTGAGCGAGGAAGCGGAAGAGCGCCCAATACG
CAAACCGCCTCTCCCCGCGCGTTGGCCGATTCATTAATGCAGCTGGCACGACAGGTTTCCCGACTGGAAA
GCGGGCAGTGAGCGCAACGCAATTAATACGCGTACCGCTAGCCAGGAAGAGTTTGTAGAAACGCAAAAAG
GCCATCCGTCAGGATGGCCTTCTGCTTAGTTTGATGCCTGGCAGTTTATGGCGGGCGTCCTGCCCGCCAC
CCTCCGGGCCGTTGCTTCACAACGTTCAAATCCGCTCCCGGCGGATTTGTCCTACTCAGGAGAGCGTTCA
CCGACAAACAACAGATAAAACGAAAGGCCCAGTCTTCCGACTGAGCCTTTCGTTTTATTTGAT
Features (pLannotate 1.2.2; 12 found; start..end, strand, type, name):
     42..78      -  CDS            lacZα (fragment): LacZα fragment of β-galactosidase; lacZ fragment
     94..193     +  protein_bind   attL1: mutant version of attL; recombination site for the Gateway® LR reaction LR Clonase™
    202..2547    +  CDS            CTNNB1 (sequence partly withheld): protein involved both in cell-cell adhesion as part of the cadherin protein complex, and in gene transcription as part of the Wnt signaling pathway; CTNNB1; also known as catenin beta-1; related to Drosophila armadillo
   2551..2650    -  protein_bind   attL2: mutant version of attL; recombination site for the Gateway® LR reaction LR Clonase™
   2668..2686    -  promoter       T7 promoter: promoter for bacteriophage T7 RNA polymerase
   2876..2899    +  promoter       Pc promoter (fragment): intI1 (promoter lies within the coding sequence); class 1 integron promoter
   3075..3131    +  CDS            GmR (fragment): gentamycin acetyltransferase; aacC1; confers resistance to gentamycin
   3138..3929    +  CDS            SmR: aminoglycoside adenylyltransferase (Murphy, 1985); aadA; confers resistance to spectinomycin and streptomycin
   4022..4610    +  rep_origin     ori: high-copy-number ColE1/pMB1/pBR322/pUC origin of replication
   4793..4885    +  CDS            lacI (fragment): lac repressor; lacI; The lac repressor binds to the lac operator to inhibit transcription in E. coli. This inhibition can be relieved by adding lactose or isopropyl-β-D-thiogalactopyranoside (IPTG).
   4940..4967    -  terminator     rrnB T2 terminator: transcription terminator T2 from the E. coli rrnB gene
   5099..5142    +  terminator     rrnB T1 terminator: Escherichia coli rrnB; transcription terminator T1 from the E. coli rrnB gene
