[The description below was written by a language model from this plasmid's Addgene catalogue record and pLannotate feature annotations shown in this document.]
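Description:
CTNNB1 in pENTR is a Gateway entry (donor) plasmid built on the pCR8-GW-TOPO backbone and carrying the human CTNNB1 open reading frame, which encodes β-catenin, a protein that functions both in cadherin-based cell–cell adhesion and as a transcriptional co-activator in Wnt signalling. The sequenced plasmid is about 5.1 kb. It replicates in E. coli from a high-copy ColE1/pUC-type origin and is selected with spectinomycin through the aadA (SmR) aminoglycoside adenylyltransferase gene. This gene lies downstream of a fragment of a class 1 integron Pc promoter and a short gentamicin-resistance remnant. The small lacZα and lacI fragments are also annotated as partial features and appear to be backbone remnants rather than functional parts. The rrnB T1 and T2 terminators lie upstream of the cloning region and help insulate it from read-through transcription.

The roughly 2.3 kb CTNNB1 coding sequence was inserted by Gibson assembly and is flanked by attL1 and attL2 sites. An LR Clonase reaction can therefore transfer it directionally into any attR-containing destination vector. The entry clone has no eukaryotic promoter of its own. The only annotated promoter near the insert is a T7 promoter beyond attL2, which points back toward the insert, so expression depends on the destination vector chosen. The depositors note that the insert begins with a Kozak sequence designed so that it also reads through as a linker, which makes the clone compatible with destination vectors that add an N-terminal tag. The record does not say whether a stop codon is present, nor does it mention any tags within the insert. M13 forward and reverse primer sites allow the insert to be verified by sequencing. The plasmid serves as a source clone for generating CTNNB1 expression constructs.
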