Addgene plasmid #216617: CTNNB1 in pENTR
Purpose: gateway cloning donor vector containing CTNNB1
Depositing lab: Douglas Allan & Christopher Loewen. Depositing organization: University of British Columbia.
Backbone
  Vector backbone: pCR8-GW-TOPO
  Backbone manufacturer: GenScript
  Backbone size w/o insert (bp): 2800
  Vector type: Gateway Entry Plasmid
Growth in bacteria
  Bacterial resistance: Spectinomycin, 50 μg/mL
  Growth temperature: 37°C
  Growth strain: DH5alpha
  Copy number: High Copy
Gene/Insert
  Gene/Insert name: CTNNB1
  Species: H. sapiens (human)
  Insert size (bp): 2300
  Entrez Gene: CTNNB1 (a.k.a. CTNNB, EVR7, MRD19, NEDSDV, armadillo)
  Cloning method: Gibson Cloning
  Sequencing primers: 5′ M13 fwd; 3′ M13 rev
Terms and licenses: Academic/Nonprofit Terms; Industry Terms: Not Available to Industry
Depositor comments: insert contains a Kozak sequence that encodes a linker for cloning into N-terminal tagging pDEST vectors
How to cite: CTNNB1 in pENTR was a gift from Douglas Allan & Christopher Loewen (Addgene plasmid # 216617 ; http://n2t.net/addgene:216617 ; RRID:Addgene_216617)
